Addgene plasmid #68561: pMpGWB107
Purpose: (Empty Backbone) Gateway binary vector designed for transgenic research with Marchantia polymorpha as well as other plants
Depositing lab: Takayuki Kohchi. Depositing organization: Kyoto University, Graduate School of Biostudies. Publication: Development of Gateway Binary Vector Series with Four Different Selection Markers for the Liverwort Marchantia polymorpha. Ishizaki K, Nishihama R, Ueda M, Inoue K, Ishida S, Nishimura Y, Shikanai T, Kohchi T. PLoS One. 2015 Sep 25;10(9):e0138876. doi: 10.1371/journal.pone.0138876. eCollection 2015. PONE-D-15-25288 PubMed 26406247.
Backbone
  Vector backbone: pMpGWB100
  Backbone manufacturer: Kohchi Lab., Kyoto University
  Backbone size (bp): 9502
  Modifications to backbone: Citrine coding sequence is cloned downstream of the Gateway cassette.
  Vector type: Plant Expression
  Selectable markers: Hygromycin
  Tag / fusion protein: Citrine (C terminal on insert)
Growth in bacteria
  Bacterial resistance: Chloramphenicol and Spectinomycin, 25 & 50 μg/mL
  Growth temperature: 37°C
  Growth strain: DB3.1
  Copy number: High Copy
Gene/Insert
  Cloning method: Gateway Cloning
Resource information
  A portion of this plasmid was derived from a plasmid made by: The Gateway cassette was provided by Tsuyoshi Nakagawa at Shimane University, Japan.
Terms and licenses: Academic/Nonprofit Terms; Industry Terms: Not Available to Industry
How to cite: pMpGWB107 was a gift from Takayuki Kohchi (Addgene plasmid # 68561 ; http://n2t.net/addgene:68561 ; RRID:Addgene_68561)
