[The description below was written by a language model from this plasmid's Addgene catalogue record and pLannotate feature annotations shown in this document.]
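Description:
pMpGWB107 is an empty Gateway destination binary vector for Agrobacterium-mediated plant transformation, built on the pMpGWB100 backbone and designed chiefly for the liverwort Marchantia polymorpha, though it is also intended for other plants. It replicates in E. coli through a ColE1/pMB1-type origin (with the pBR322 bom region) and in Agrobacterium through the pVS1 oriV, RepA and StaA functions. Bacterial selection relies on the aadA spectinomycin/streptomycin resistance gene in the backbone together with the chloramphenicol resistance gene inside the Gateway cassette. Because that cassette also carries the gyrase toxin gene ccdB, the unrecombined vector has to be maintained in a ccdB-tolerant strain such as DB3.1. The catalogue lists the parental backbone as 9,502 bp, while the deposited full sequence is 11,932 nt.

Between the nopaline-type right and left T-DNA borders lie two units. The first is the attR1–CmR–ccdB–attR2 cassette, followed directly by the Citrine yellow fluorescent protein coding sequence and a NOS terminator. An LR reaction with an entry clone replaces the counter-selectable cassette with the sequence of interest, which can then be expressed as a C-terminal Citrine fusion. No plant promoter is annotated upstream of attR1, only a lacZα fragment, so the entry fragment apparently has to supply its own promoter. This would suit genomic or promoter-plus-coding fragments used for native-level expression and localisation studies, although the record does not state this explicitly. The second unit, in the opposite orientation, is a hygromycin phosphotransferase gene driven by an enhanced CaMV 35S promoter with a CaMV poly(A) signal, which allows hygromycin selection of transformed plants. The vector belongs to a series offering four alternative plant selection markers.
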