Features (pLannotate 1.2.2; 28 found; start..end, strand, type, name):
     54..78      -  misc_feature   RB T-DNA repeat: right border repeat from nopaline C58 T-DNA
    144..298     -  CDS            lacZα (fragment): LacZα fragment of β-galactosidase; lacZ fragment
    323..447     +  protein_bind   attR1: mutant version of attR; recombination site for the Gateway® LR reaction LR Clonase™
    484..514     +  promoter       lac UV5 promoter: E. coli lac promoter with an "up" mutation
    538..567     +  promoter       cat promoter (fragment): promoter of the E. coli cat gene encoding chloramphenicol acetyltransferase
    568..1227    +  CDS            CmR: chloramphenicol acetyltransferase; cat; confers resistance to chloramphenicol
   1406..1564    +  CDS            ccdA (fragment): CCDA_ECO57 - Also known as H, letA. Experimental evidence at protein level: Swiss-Prot protein existence level 1. Antitoxin component of a type II toxin-antitoxin (TA) system which inhibits the post-segregational killing (PSK) of plasmid-free cells, also referred to as a plasmid addiction system. Binds to and blocks the activity of CcdB; will also remove bound CcdB protein from the CcdB-GyrA complex by forming a CcdA-CcdB complex, a process termed rejuvenation. Functions as a transcriptional corepressor for the ccdAB operon, repression also requires CcdB (By similarity). From Escherichia coli
   1569..1874    +  CDS            ccdB: CcdB, a bacterial toxin that poisons DNA gyrase; ccdB; Plasmids containing the ccdB gene cannot be propagated in standard E. coli strains.
   1915..2039    -  protein_bind   attR2: mutant version of attR; recombination site for the Gateway® LR reaction LR Clonase™
   2050..2766    +  CDS            Citrine: Citrine is a basic (constitutively fluorescent) yellow fluorescent protein published in 2001, derived from Aequorea victoria. It has moderate acid sensitivity.
   2791..3043    +  terminator     NOS terminator: nopaline synthase terminator and poly(A) signal
   3099..3121    -  protein_bind   lac operator (fragment): The lac repressor binds to the lac operator to inhibit transcription in E. coli. This inhibition can be relieved by adding lactose or isopropyl-β-D-thiogalactopyranoside (IPTG). lac repressor encoded by lacI
   3125..3155    -  promoter       lac promoter: promoter for the E. coli lac operon
   3170..3191    -  protein_bind   CAP binding site: CAP binding activates transcription in the presence of cAMP. E. coli catabolite activator protein
   3276..3450    -  polyA_signal   CaMV poly(A) signal: cauliflower mosaic virus polyadenylation signal
   3491..4516    -  CDS            HygR: hygromycin B phosphotransferase confers resistance to hygromycin
   4583..5259    -  promoter       CaMV 35S promoter (enhanced): cauliflower mosaic virus 35S promoter with a duplicated enhancer region
   5454..5478    -  misc_feature   LB T-DNA repeat: left border repeat from nopaline C58 T-DNA
   5737..5760    +  promoter       Pc promoter (fragment): intI1 (promoter lies within the coding sequence); class 1 integron promoter
   5936..5992    +  CDS            GmR (fragment): gentamycin acetyltransferase; aacC1; confers resistance to gentamycin
   6003..6790    +  CDS            SmR (fragment): aminoglycoside adenylyltransferase (Murphy, 1985); aadA; confers resistance to spectinomycin and streptomycin
   7036..7624    +  rep_origin     ori: high-copy-number ColE1/pMB1/pBR322/pUC origin of replication
   7810..7950    -  misc_feature   bom: basis of mobility region from pBR322
   8052..8091    -  CDS            rop (fragment): Rop protein, which maintains plasmids at low copy number; rop
   8294..8488    -  rep_origin     pVS1 oriV: origin of replication for the Pseudomonas plasmid pVS1 (Heeb et al., 2000)
   8554..9627    -  CDS            pVS1 RepA: replication protein from the Pseudomonas plasmid pVS1 (Heeb et al., 2000)
  10056..10685   -  CDS            pVS1 StaA: stability protein from the Pseudomonas plasmid pVS1 (Heeb et al., 2000)
  11245..11646   -  CDS            Y4CG_SINFN (fragment): Protein inferred from homology: Swiss-Prot protein existence level 3. From Sinorhizobium fredii (strain NBRC 101917 / NGR234).
>Addgene plasmid #68561 | pMpGWB107 | depositor full sequence | sequence record 135385 | pMpGWB107 sequence 11932 bps
TTTCACGCCCTTTTAAATATCCGATTATTCTAATAAACGCTCTTTTCTCTTAGGTTTACCCGCCAATATA
TCCTGTCAAACACTGATAGTTTAAACTGAAGGCGGGAAACGACAATCTGATCCAAGCTCAAGCTGCTCTA
GCATTCGCCATTCAGGCTGCGCAACTGTTGGGAAGGGCGATCGGTGCGGGCCTCTTCGCTATTACGCCAG
CTGGCGAAAGGGGGATGTGCTGCAAGGCGATTAAGTTGGGTAACGCCAGGGTTTTCCCAGTCACGACGTT
GTAAAACGACGGCCAGTGCCAAGCTTGGGTCTAGAGTTATCAACAAGTTTGTACAAAAAAGCTGAACGAG
AAACGTAAAATGATATAAATATCAATATATTAAATTAGATTTTGCATAAAAAACAGACTACATAATACTG
TAAAACACAACATATCCAGTCACTATGGCGGCCCCTCGAGGGGCCGCATTAGGCACCCCAGGCTTTACAC
TTTATGCTTCCGGCTCGTATAATGTGTGGATTTTGAGTTAGGATCCGTCGAGATTTTCAGGAGCTAAGGA
AGCTAAAATGGAGAAAAAAATCACTGGATATACCACCGTTGATATATCCCAATGGCATCGTAAAGAACAT
TTTGAGGCATTTCAGTCAGTTGCTCAATGTACCTATAACCAGACCGTTCAGCTGGATATTACGGCCTTTT
TAAAGACCGTAAAGAAAAATAAGCACAAGTTTTATCCGGCCTTTATTCACATTCTTGCCCGCCTGATGAA
TGCTCATCCGGAATTCCGTATGGCAATGAAAGACGGTGAGCTGGTGATATGGGATAGTGTTCACCCTTGT
TACACCGTTTTCCATGAGCAAACTGAAACGTTTTCATCGCTCTGGAGTGAATACCACGACGATTTCCGGC
AGTTTCTACACATATATTCGCAAGATGTGGCGTGTTACGGTGAAAACCTGGCCTATTTCCCTAAAGGGTT
TATTGAGAATATGTTTTTCGTCTCAGCCAATCCCTGGGTGAGTTTCACCAGTTTTGATTTAAACGTGGCC
AATATGGACAACTTCTTCGCCCCCGTTTTCACCATGGGCAAATATTATACGCAAGGCGACAAGGTGCTGA
TGCCGCTGGCGATTCAGGTTCATCATGCCGTTTGTGATGGCTTCCATGTCGGCAGAATGCTTAATGAATT
ACAACAGTACTGCGATGAGTGGCAGGGCGGGGCGTAAAGATCTGGATCCGGCTTACTAAAAGCCAGATAA
CAGTATGCGTATTTGCGCGCTGATTTTTGCGGTATAAGAATATATACTGATATGTATACCCGAAGTATGT
CAAAAAGAGGTATGCTATGAAGCAGCGTATTACAGTGACAGTTGACAGCGACAGCTATCAGTTGCTCAAG
GCATATATGATGTCAATATCTCCGGTCTGGTAAGCACAACCATGCAGAATGAAGCCCGTCGTCTGCGTGC
CGAACGCTGGAAAGCGGAAAATCAGGAAGGGATGGCTGAGGTCGCCCGGTTTATTGAAATGAACGGCTCT
TTTGCTGACGAGAACAGGGGCTGGTGAAATGCAGTTTAAGGTTTACACCTATAAAAGAGAGAGCCGTTAT
CGTCTGTTTGTGGATGTACAGAGTGATATTATTGACACGCCCGGGCGACGGATGGTGATCCCCCTGGCCA
GTGCACGTCTGCTGTCAGATAAAGTCCCCCGTGAACTTTACCCGGTGGTGCATATCGGGGATGAAAGCTG
GCGCATGATGACCACCGATATGGCCAGTGTGCCGGTCTCCGTTATCGGGGAAGAAGTGGCTGATCTCAGC
CACCGCGAAAATGACATCAAAAACGCCATTAACCTGATGTTCTGGGGAATATAAATGTCAGGCTCCCTTA
TACACAGCCAGTCTGCAGGTCGACCATAGTGACTGGATATGTTGTGTTTTACAGTATTATGTAGTCTGTT
TTTTATGCAAAATCTAATTTAATATATTGATATTTATATCATTTTACGTTTCTCGTTCAGCTTTCTTGTA
CAAAGTGGTTGATAACAGCATGGTGAGCAAGGGCGAGGAGCTGTTCACCGGGGTGGTGCCCATCCTGGTC
GAGCTGGACGGCGACGTAAACGGCCACAAGTTCAGCGTGTCCGGCGAGGGCGAGGGCGATGCCACCTACG
GCAAGCTGACCCTGAAGTTCATCTGCACCACCGGCAAGCTGCCCGTGCCCTGGCCCACCCTCGTGACCAC
CTTCGGCTACGGCCTGATGTGCTTCGCCCGCTACCCCGACCACATGAAGCAGCACGACTTCTTCAAGTCC
GCCATGCCCGAAGGCTACGTCCAGGAGCGCACCATCTTCTTCAAGGACGACGGCAACTACAAGACCCGCG
CCGAGGTGAAGTTCGAGGGCGACACCCTGGTGAACCGCATCGAGCTGAAGGGCATCGACTTCAAGGAGGA
CGGCAACATCCTGGGGCACAAGCTGGAGTACAACTACAACAGCCACAACGTCTATATCATGGCCGACAAG
CAGAAGAACGGCATCAAGGTGAACTTCAAGATCCGCCACAACATCGAGGACGGCAGCGTGCAGCTCGCCG
ACCACTACCAGCAGAACACCCCCATCGGCGACGGCCCCGTGCTGCTGCCCGACAACCACTACCTGAGCTA
CCAGTCCGCCCTGAGCAAAGACCCCAACGAGAAGCGCGATCACATGGTCCTGCTGGAGTTCGTGACCGCC
GCCGGGATCACTCTCGGCATGGACGAGCTGTACAAGTGAGCTTAGAGCTCGAATTTCCCCGATCGTTCAA
ACATTTGGCAATAAAGTTTCTTAAGATTGAATCCTGTTGCCGGTCTTGCGATGATTATCATATAATTTCT
GTTGAATTACGTTAAGCATGTAATAATTAACATGTAATGCATGACGTTATTTATGAGATGGGTTTTTATG
ATTAGAGTCCCGCAATTATACATTTAATACGCGATAGAAAACAAAATATAGCGCGCAAACTAGGATAAAT
TATCGCGCGCGGTGTCATCTATGTTACTAGATCGGGAATTGGTTCCGGAACCAATTCGTAATCATGGTCA
TAGCTGTTTCCTGTGTGAAATTGTTATCCGCTCACAATTCCACACAACATACGAGCCGGAAGCATAAAGT
GTAAAGCCTGGGGTGCCTAATGAGTGAGCTAACTCACATTAGGCTGAATTAGGCGCGCCTATTTCTGAAT
TCAACACATTGCGGACGTTTTTAATGTACTGAATTAACGCCGAATTAATTCGGGGGATCTGGATTTTAGT
ACTGGATTTTGGTTTTAGGAATTAGAAATTTTATTGATAGAAGTATTTTACAAATACAAATACATACTAA
GGGTTTCTTATATGCTCAACACATGAGCGAAACCCTATAGGAACCCTAATTCCCTTATCTGGGAACTACT
CACACATTATTATGGAGAAACTCGAGCTTGTCGATCGACAGATCCCGGTCGGCATCTACTCTATTTCTTT
GCCCTCGGACGAGTGCTGGGGCGTCGGTTTCCACTATCGGCGAGTACTTCTACACAGCCATCGGTCCAGA
CGGCCGCGCTTCTGCGGGCGATTTGTGTACGCCCGACAGTCCCGGCTCCGGATCGGACGATTGCGTCGCA
TCGACCCTGCGCCCAAGCTGCATCATCGAAATTGCCGTCAACCAAGCTCTGATAGAGTTGGTCAAGACCA
ATGCGGAGCATATACGCCCGGAGTCGTGGCGATCCTGCAAGCTCCGGATGCCTCCGCTCGAAGTAGCGCG
TCTGCTGCTCCATACAAGCCAACCACGGCCTCCAGAAGAAGATGTTGGCGACCTCGTATTGGGAATCCCC
GAACATCGCCTCGCTCCAGTCAATGACCGCTGTTATGCGGCCATTGTCCGTCAGGACATTGTTGGAGCCG
AAATCCGCGTGCACGAGGTGCCGGACTTCGGGGCAGTCCTCGGCCCAAAGCATCAGCTCATCGAGAGCCT
GCGCGACGGACGCACTGACGGTGTCGTCCATCACAGTTTGCCAGTGATACACATGGGGATCAGCAATCGC
GCATATGAAATCACGCCATGTAGTGTATTGACCGATTCCTTGCGGTCCGAATGGGCCGAACCCGCTCGTC
TGGCTAAGATCGGCCGCAGCGATCGCATCCATAGCCTCCGCGACCGGTTGTAGAACAGCGGGCAGTTCGG
TTTCAGGCAGGTCTTGCAACGTGACACCCTGTGAACGGCGGGAGATGCAATAGGTCAGGCTCTCGCTAAA
CTCCCCAATGTCAAGCACTTCCGGAATCGGGAGCGCGGCCGATGCAAAGTGCCGATAAACATAACGATCT
TTGTAGAAACCATCGGCGCAGCTATTTACCCGCAGGACATATCCACGCCCTCCTACATCGAAGCTGAAAG
CACGAGATTCTTCGCCCTCCGAGAGCTGCATCAGGTCGGAGACGCTGTCGAACTTTTCGATCAGAAACTT
CTCGACAGACGTCGCGGTGAGTTCAGGCTTTTTCATATCTCATTGCCCCCCGGATCTGCGAAAGCTCGAG
AGAGATAGATTTGTAGAGAGAGACTGGTGATTTCAGCGTGTCCTCTCCAAATGAAATGAACTTCCTTATA
TAGAGGAAGGGTCTTGCGAAGGATAGTGGGATTGTGCGTCATCCCTTACGTCAGTGGAGATATCACATCA
ATCCACTTGCTTTGAAGACGTGGTTGGAACGTCTTCTTTTTCCACGATGCTCCTCGTGGGTGGGGGTCCA
TCTTTGGGACCACTGTCGGCAGAGGCATCTTGAACGATAGCCTTTCCTTTATCGCAATGATGGCATTTGT
AGGTGCCACCTTCCTTTTCTACTGTCCTTTTGATGAAGTGACAGATAGCTGGGCAATGGAATCCGAGGAG
GTTTCCCGATATTACCCTTTGTTGAAAAGTCTCAATAGCCCTTTGGTCTTCTGAGACTGTATCTTTGATA
TTCTTGGAGTAGACGAGAGTGTCGTGCTCCACCATGTTCACATCAATCCACTTGCTTTGAAGACGTGGTT
GGAACGTCTTCTTTTTCCACGATGCTCCTCGTGGGTGGGGGTCCATCTTTGGGACCACTGTCGGCAGAGG
CATCTTGAACGATAGCCTTTCCTTTATCGCAATGATGGCATTTGTAGGTGCCACCTTCCTTTTCTACTGT
CCTTTTGATGAAGTGACAGATAGCTGGGCAATGGAATCCGAGGAGGTTTCCCGATATTACCCTTTGTTGA
AAAGTCTCAATAGCCCTTTGGTCTTCTGAGACTGTATCTTTGATATTCTTGGAGTAGACGAGAGTGTCGT
GCTCCACCATGTTGGCAAGCTGCTCTAGCCAATACGCAAACCGAATTCAGAAATAAATTCAGCCTAATTC
GGCGTTAATTCAGTACATTAAAAACGTCCGCAATGTGTTATTAAGTTGTCTAAGCGTCAATTTGTTTACA
CCACAATATATCCTGCCACCAGCCAGCCAACAGCTCCCCGACCGGCAGCTCGGCACAAAATCACCACTCG
ATACAGGCAGCCCATCAGTCCGGGACGGCGTCAGCGGGAGAGCCGTTGTAAGGCGGCAGACTTTGCTCAT
GTTACCGATGCTATTCGGAAGAACGGCAACTAAGCTGCCGGGTTTGAAACACGGATGATCTCGCGGAGGG
TAGCATGTTGATTGTAACGATGACAGAGCGTTGCTGCCTGTGATCAATTCGGGCACGAACCCAGTGGACA
TAAGCCTGTTCGGTTCGTAAGCTGTAATGCAAGTAGCGTATGCGCTCACGCAACTGGTCCAGAACCTTGA
CCGAACGCAGCGGTGGTAACGGCGCAGTGGCGGTTTTCATGGCTTGTTATGACTGTTTTTTTGGGGTACA
GTCTATGCCTCGGGCATCCAAGCAGCAAGCGCGTTACGCCGTGGGTCGATGTTTGATGTTATGGAGCAGC
AACGATGTTACGCAGCAGGGCAGTCGCCCTAAAACAAAGTTAAACATCATGGGGGAAGCGGTGATCGCCG
AAGTATCGACTCAACTATCAGAGGTAGTTGGCGTCATCGAGCGCCATCTCGAACCGACGTTGCTGGCCGT
ACATTTGTACGGCTCCGCAGTGGATGGCGGCCTGAAGCCACACAGTGATATTGATTTGCTGGTTACGGTG
ACCGTAAGGCTTGATGAAACAACGCGGCGAGCTTTGATCAACGACCTTTTGGAAACTTCGGCTTCCCCTG
GAGAGAGCGAGATTCTCCGCGCTGTAGAAGTCACCATTGTTGTGCACGACGACATCATTCCGTGGCGTTA
TCCAGCTAAGCGCGAACTGCAATTTGGAGAATGGCAGCGCAATGACATTCTTGCAGGTATCTTCGAGCCA
GCCACGATCGACATTGATCTGGCTATCTTGCTGACAAAAGCAAGAGAACATAGCGTTGCCTTGGTAGGTC
CAGCGGCGGAGGAACTCTTTGATCCGGTTCCTGAACAGGATCTATTTGAGGCGCTAAATGAAACCTTAAC
GCTATGGAACTCGCCGCCCGACTGGGCTGGCGATGAGCGAAATGTAGTGCTTACGTTGTCCCGCATTTGG
TACAGCGCAGTAACCGGCAAAATCGCGCCGAAGGATGTCGCTGCCGACTGGGCAATGGAGCGCCTGCCGG
CCCAGTATCAGCCCGTCATACTTGAAGCTAGACAGGCTTATCTTGGACAAGAAGAAGATCGCTTGGCCTC
GCGCGCAGATCAGTTGGAAGAATTTGTCCACTACGTGAAAGGCGAGATCACCAAGGTAGTCGGCAAATAA
TGTCTAGCTAGAAATTCGTTCAAGCCGACGCCGCTTCGCGGCGCGGCTTAACTCAAGCGTTAGATGCACT
AAGCACATAATTGCTCACAGCCAAACTATCAGGTCAAGTCTGCTTTTATTATTTTTAAGCGTGCATAATA
AGCCCTACACAAATTGGGAGATATATCATGCATGACCAAAATCCCTTAACGTGAGTTTTCGTTCCACTGA
GCGTCAGACCCCGTAGAAAAGATCAAAGGATCTTCTTGAGATCCTTTTTTTCTGCGCGTAATCTGCTGCT
TGCAAACAAAAAAACCACCGCTACCAGCGGTGGTTTGTTTGCCGGATCAAGAGCTACCAACTCTTTTTCC
GAAGGTAACTGGCTTCAGCAGAGCGCAGATACCAAATACTGTCCTTCTAGTGTAGCCGTAGTTAGGCCAC
CACTTCAAGAACTCTGTAGCACCGCCTACATACCTCGCTCTGCTAATCCTGTTACCAGTGGCTGCTGCCA
GTGGCGATAAGTCGTGTCTTACCGGGTTGGACTCAAGACGATAGTTACCGGATAAGGCGCAGCGGTCGGG
CTGAACGGGGGGTTCGTGCACACAGCCCAGCTTGGAGCGAACGACCTACACCGAACTGAGATACCTACAG
CGTGAGCTATGAGAAAGCGCCACGCTTCCCGAAGGGAGAAAGGCGGACAGGTATCCGGTAAGCGGCAGGG
TCGGAACAGGAGAGCGCACGAGGGAGCTTCCAGGGGGAAACGCCTGGTATCTTTATAGTCCTGTCGGGTT
TCGCCACCTCTGACTTGAGCGTCGATTTTTGTGATGCTCGTCAGGGGGGCGGAGCCTATGGAAAAACGCC
AGCAACGCGGCCTTTTTACGGTTCCTGGCCTTTTGCTGGCCTTTTGCTCACATGTTCTTTCCTGCGTTAT
CCCCTGATTCTGTGGATAACCGTATTACCGCCTTTGAGTGAGCTGATACCGCTCGCCGCAGCCGAACGAC
CGAGCGCAGCGAGTCAGTGAGCGAGGAAGCGGAAGAGCGCCTGATGCGGTATTTTCTCCTTACGCATCTG
TGCGGTATTTCACACCGCATATGGTGCACTCTCAGTACAATCTGCTCTGATGCCGCATAGTTAAGCCAGT
ATACACTCCGCTATCGCTACGTGACTGGGTCATGGCTGCGCCCCGACACCCGCCAACACCCGCTGACGCG
CCCTGACGGGCTTGTCTGCTCCCGGCATCCGCTTACAGACAAGCTGTGACCGTCTCCGGGAGCTGCATGT
GTCAGAGGTTTTCACCGTCATCACCGAAACGCGCGAGGCAGGGTGCCTTGATGTGGGCGCCGGCGGTCGA
GTGGCGACGGCGCGGCTTGTCCGCGCCCTGGTAGATTGCCTGGCCGTAGGCCAGCCATTTTTGAGCGGCC
AGCGGCCGCGATAGGCCGACGCGAAGCGGCGGGGCGTAGGGAGCGCAGCGACCGAAGGGTAGGCGCTTTT
TGCAGCTCTTCGGCTGTGCGCTGGCCAGACAGTTATGCACAGGCCAGGCGGGTTTTAAGAGTTTTAATAA
GTTTTAAAGAGTTTTAGGCGGAAAAATCGCCTTTTTTCTCTTTTATATCAGTCACTTACATGTGTGACCG
GTTCCCAATGTACGGCTTTGGGTTCCCAATGTACGGGTTCCGGTTCCCAATGTACGGCTTTGGGTTCCCA
ATGTACGTGCTATCCACAGGAAAGAGACCTTTTCGACCTTTTTCCCCTGCTAGGGCAATTTGCCCTAGCA
TCTGCTCCGTACATTAGGAACCGGCGGATGCTTCGCCCTCGATCAGGTTGCGGTAGCGCATGACTAGGAT
CGGGCCAGCCTGCCCCGCCTCCTCCTTCAAATCGTACTCCGGCAGGTCATTTGACCCGATCAGCTTGCGC
ACGGTGAAACAGAACTTCTTGAACTCTCCGGCGCTGCCACTGCGTTCGTAGATCGTCTTGAACAACCATC
TGGCTTCTGCCTTGCCTGCGGCGCGGCGTGCCAGGCGGTAGAGAAAACGGCCGATGCCGGGATCGATCAA
AAAGTAATCGGGGTGAACCGTCAGCACGTCCGGGTTCTTGCCTTCTGTGATCTCGCGGTACATCCAATCA
GCTAGCTCGATCTCGATGTACTCCGGCCGCCCGGTTTCGCTCTTTACGATCTTGTAGCGGCTAATCAAGG
CTTCACCCTCGGATACCGTCACCAGGCGGCCGTTCTTGGCCTTCTTCGTACGCTGCATGGCAACGTGCGT
GGTGTTTAACCGAATGCAGGTTTCTACCAGGTCGTCTTTCTGCTTTCCGCCATCGGCTCGCCGGCAGAAC
TTGAGTACGTCCGCAACGTGTGGACGGAACACGCGGCCGGGCTTGTCTCCCTTCCCTTCCCGGTATCGGT
TCATGGATTCGGTTAGATGGGAAACCGCCATCAGTACCAGGTCGTAATCCCACACACTGGCCATGCCGGC
CGGCCCTGCGGAAACCTCTACGTGCCCGTCTGGAAGCTCGTAGCGGATCACCTCGCCAGCTCGTCGGTCA
CGCTTCGACAGACGGAAAACGGCCACGTCCATGATGCTGCGACTATCGCGGGTGCCCACGTCATAGAGCA
TCGGAACGAAAAAATCTGGTTGCTCGTCGCCCTTGGGCGGCTTCCTAATCGACGGCGCACCGGCTGCCGG
CGGTTGCCGGGATTCTTTGCGGATTCGATCAGCGGCCGCTTGCCACGATTCACCGGGGCGTGCTTCTGCC
TCGATGCGTTGCCGCTGGGCGGCCTGCGCGGCCTTCAACTTCTCCACCAGGTCATCACCCAGCGCCGCGC
CGATTTGTACCGGGCCGGATGGTTTGCGACCGCTCACGCCGATTCCTCGGGCTTGGGGGTTCCAGTGCCA
TTGCAGGGCCGGCAGACAACCCAGCCGCTTACGCCTGGCCAACCGCCCGTTCCTCCACACATGGGGCATT
CCACGGCGTCGGTGCCTGGTTGTTCTTGATTTTCCATGCCGCCTCCTTTAGCCGCTAAAATTCATCTACT
CATTTATTCATTTGCTCATTTACTCTGGTAGCTGCGCGATGTATTCAGATAGCAGCTCGGTAATGGTCTT
GCCTTGGCGTACCGCGTACATCTTCAGCTTGGTGTGATCCTCCGCCGGCAACTGAAAGTTGACCCGCTTC
ATGGCTGGCGTGTCTGCCAGGCTGGCCAACGTTGCAGCCTTGCTGCTGCGTGCGCTCGGACGGCCGGCAC
TTAGCGTGTTTGTGCTTTTGCTCATTTTCTCTTTACCTCATTAACTCAAATGAGTTTTGATTTAATTTCA
GCGGCCAGCGCCTGGACCTCGCGGGCAGCGTCGCCCTCGGGTTCTGATTCAAGAACGGTTGTGCCGGCGG
CGGCAGTGCCTGGGTAGCTCACGCGCTGCGTGATACGGGACTCAAGAATGGGCAGCTCGTACCCGGCCAG
CGCCTCGGCAACCTCACCGCCGATGCGCGTGCCTTTGATCGCCCGCGACACGACAAAGGCCGCTTGTAGC
CTTCCATCCGTGACCTCAATGCGCTGCTTAACCAGCTCCACCAGGTCGGCGGTGGCCCATATGTCGTAAG
GGCTTGGCTGCACCGGAATCAGCACGAAGTCGGCTGCCTTGATCGCGGACACAGCCAAGTCCGCCGCCTG
GGGCGCTCCGTCGATCACTACGAAGTCGCGCCGGCCGATGGCCTTCACGTCGCGGTCAATCGTCGGGCGG
TCGATGCCGACAACGGTTAGCGGTTGATCTTCCCGCACGGCCGCCCAATCGCGGGCACTGCCCTGGGGAT
CGGAATCGACTAACAGAACATCGGCCCCGGCGAGTTGCAGGGCGCGGGCTAGATGGGTTGCGATGGTCGT
CTTGCCTGACCCGCCTTTCTGGTTAAGTACAGCGATAACCTTCATGCGTTCCCCTTGCGTATTTGTTTAT
TTACTCATCGCATCATATACGCAGCGACCGCATGACGCAAGCTGTTTTACTCAAATACACATCACCTTTT
TAGACGGCGGCGCTCGGTTTCTTCAGCGGCCAAGCTGGCCGGCCAGGCCGCCAGCTTGGCATCAGACAAA
CCGGCCAGGATTTCATGCAGCCGCACGGTTGAGACGTGCGCGGGCGGCTCGAACACGTACCCGGCCGCGA
TCATCTCCGCCTCGATCTCTTCGGTAATGAAAAACGGTTCGTCCTGGCCGTCCTGGTGCGGTTTCATGCT
TGTTCCTCTTGGCGTTCATTCTCGGCGGCCGCCAGGGCGTCGGCCTCGGTCAATGCGTCCTCACGGAAGG
CACCGCGCCGCCTGGCCTCGGTGGGCGTCACTTCCTCGCTGCGCTCAAGTGCGCGGTACAGGGTCGAGCG
ATGCACGCCAAGCAGTGCAGCCGCCTCTTTCACGGTGCGGCCTTCCTGGTCGATCAGCTCGCGGGCGTGC
GCGATCTGTGCCGGGGTGAGGGTAGGGCGGGGGCCAAACTTCACGCCTCGGGCCTTGGCGGCCTCGCGCC
CGCTCCGGGTGCGGTCGATGATTAGGGAACGCTCGAACTCGGCAATGCCGGCGAACACGGTCAACACCAT
GCGGCCGGCCGGCGTGGTGGTGTCGGCCCACGGCTCTGCCAGGCTACGCAGGCCCGCGCCGGCCTCCTGG
ATGCGCTCGGCAATGTCCAGTAGGTCGCGGGTGCTGCGGGCCAGGCGGTCTAGCCTGGTCACTGTCACAA
CGTCGCCAGGGCGTAGGTGGTCAAGCATCCTGGCCAGCTCCGGGCGGTCGCGCCTGGTGCCGGTGATCTT
CTCGGAAAACAGCTTGGTGCAGCCGGCCGCGTGCAGTTCGGCCCGTTGGTTGGTCAAGTCCTGGTCGTCG
GTGCTGACGCGGGCATAGCCCAGCAGGCCAGCGGCGGCGCTCTTGTTCATGGCGTAATGTCTCCGGTTCT
AGTCGCAAGTATTCTACTTTATGCGACTAAAACACGCGACAAGAAAACGCCAGGAAAAGGGCAGGGCGGC
AGCCTGTCGCGTAACTTAGGACTTGTGCGACATGTCGTTTTCAGAAGACGGCTGCACTGAACGTCAGAAG
CCGACTGCACTATAGCAGCGGAGGGGTTGGATCAAAGTACTTTGATCCCGAGGGGAACCCTGTGGTTGGC
ATGCACATACAAATGGACGAACGGATAAACCT
