>Addgene plasmid #68561 | pMpGWB107 | addgene partial sequence | sequence record 127807 | ccdB-Fwd 5'-GCATGATGACCACCGATATG-3'
ATGACATCAAAAACGCCATTAACCTGATGTTCTGGGGAATATAAATGTCAGGCTCCCTTATACACAGCCA
GTCTGCAGGTCGACCATAGTGACTGGATATGTTGTGTTTTACAGTATTATGTAGTCTGTTTTTTATGCAA
AATCTAATTTAATATATTGATATTTATATCATTTTACGTTTCTCGTTCAGCTTTCTTGTACAAAGTGGTT
GATAACAGCATGGTGAGCAAGGGCGAGGAGCTGTTCACCGGGGTGGTGCCCATCCTGGTCGAGCTGGACG
GCGACGTAAACGGCCACAAGTTCAGCGTGTCCGGCGAGGGCGAGGGCGATGCCACCTACGGCAAGCTGAC
CCTGAAGTTCATCTGCACCACCGGCAAGCTGCCCGTGCCCTGGCCCACCCTCGTGACCACCTTCGGCTAC
GGCCTGATGTGCTT
