>Addgene plasmid #68561 | pMpGWB107 | addgene partial sequence | sequence record 128898 | Hygro-R 5'-tatccacgccctcctacatc-3'
GGTGAGTTCAGGCTTTTTCATATCTCATTGCCCCCCGGATCTGCGAAAGCTCGAGAGAGATAGATTTGTA
GAGAGAGACTGGTGATTTCAGCGTGTCCTCTCCAAATGAAATGAACTTCCTTATATAGAGGAAGGGTCTT
GCGAAGGATAGTGGGATTGTGCGTCATCCCTTACGTCAGTGGAGATATCACATCAATCCACTTGCTTTGA
AGACGTGGTTGGAACGTCTTCTTTTTCCACGATGCTCCTCGTGGGTGGGGGTCCATCTTTGGGACCACTG
TCGGCAGAGGCATCTTGAACGATAGCCTTTCCTTTATCGCAATGATGGCATTTGTAGGTGCCACCTTCCT
TTTCTACTGTCCTTTTGATGAAGTGACAGATAGCTGGGCAATGGAATCCGAGGAGGTTTCCCGATATTAC
CCTTTGTTGAAAA
