>Addgene plasmid #68561 | pMpGWB107 | addgene partial sequence | sequence record 135384 | GW-5 5'-AATCTCGCCGGATCCTAACT-3'
TAAAGCCTGGGGTGCCTAATGCGGCCCCTCGAGGGGCCGCCATAGTGACTGGATATGTTGTGTTTTACAG
TATTATGTAGTCTGTTTTTTATGCAAAATCTAATTTAATATATTGATATTTATATCATTTTACGTTTCTC
GTTCAGCTTTTTTGTACAAACTTGTTGATAACTCTAGACCCAAGCTTGGCACTGGCCGTCGTTTTACAAC
GTCGTGACTGGGAAAACCCTGGCGTTACCCAACTTAATCGCCTTGCAGCACATCCCCCTTTCGCCAGCTG
GCGTAATAGCGAAGAGGCCCGCACCGATCGCCCTTCCCAACAGTTGCGCAGCCTGAATGGCGAATGCTAG
AGCAGCTTGAGCTTGGATCAGATTGTCGTTTCCCGCCTTCAGTTTAAACTATCAGTGTTTGACAGGATAT
ATTGGCGGGTAAACCTAAGAGAAAAGAGCGTTTATTAGAATAATCGGATATTTAAAAGGGCGTGAAAAGG
TTTATCCGTTCGTCCATTTGTATGTGCATGCCAACCACAGGGTTCCCCTCGGGATCAAAGTACTTTGATC
CAACCCCTCCGCTGCTATAGTGCAGTCGGCTTCTGACGTTCAGTGCAGCCGTCTTCTGAA
